Addgene plasmid #182644: pQCXIP-cathepsinD-YMH
Purpose: Mammalian expression vector encoding a protein fusion composed of human cathepsin D fused to to one tyrosine sulfation (TS) motif (Y), myc (M) and His6 (H) epitope
Depositing lab: Martin Spiess. Depositing organization: University of Basel. Publication: Retrograde transport of CDMPR depends on several machineries as analyzed by sulfatable nanobodies. Buser DP, Bader G, Spiess M. Life Sci Alliance. 2022 Mar 21;5(7). pii: 5/7/e202101269. doi: 10.26508/lsa.202101269. Print 2022 Mar. PubMed 35314489.
Backbone
  Vector backbone: pQCXIP
  Backbone manufacturer: Clontech/Takara Bio
  Backbone size w/o insert (bp): 7181
  Total vector size (bp): 8499
  Vector type: Mammalian Expression, Retroviral
  Selectable markers: Puromycin
Growth in bacteria
  Bacterial resistance: Ampicillin, 100 μg/mL
  Growth temperature: 37°C
  Growth strain: NEB Stable
  Copy number: High Copy
Gene/Insert
  Gene/Insert name: cathepsinD
  Species: H. sapiens (human)
  Insert size (bp): 621
  Promoter: CMV
  Tag / fusion protein: TS site from proCCK (C terminal on insert); myc-tag (C terminal on insert); His6-tag (C terminal on insert)
  Cloning method: Restriction Enzyme; 5′ cloning site NotI (not destroyed); 3′ cloning site PacI (not destroyed)
  Sequencing primers: 5′ ACGCCATCCACGCTGTTTTGACCT; 3′ AAGCGGCTTCGGCCAGTAACGTTA
Terms and licenses: Academic/Nonprofit Terms; Industry Terms: Not Available to Industry
How to cite: pQCXIP-cathepsinD-YMH was a gift from Martin Spiess (Addgene plasmid # 182644 ; http://n2t.net/addgene:182644 ; RRID:Addgene_182644)
