[The description below was written by a language model from this plasmid's Addgene catalogue record and pLannotate feature annotations shown in this document.]
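Description:
pQCXIP-cathepsinD-YMH is a self-inactivating gammaretroviral (MMLV-type) expression vector built on the commercial pQCXIP backbone, used either for direct transfection or for producing retrovirus to generate stable mammalian cell lines. In bacteria it is maintained through a high-copy ColE1/pUC-type origin and an ampicillin resistance gene. The viral portion begins with a hybrid 5′ end in which a CMV enhancer/promoter is joined to a truncated LTR, driving genomic RNA transcription in packaging cells. This is followed by a packaging signal with a truncated, start-codon-less gag segment that promotes encapsidation. The 3′ LTR carries a U3 deletion, so after reverse transcription and integration the viral promoter is inactivated and expression depends on the internal promoter.

The internal cassette uses a CMV immediate early enhancer/promoter to drive human cathepsin D (CTSD), a lysosomal aspartic protease, cloned between NotI and PacI sites. Its C terminus is extended by the "YMH" module: a single tyrosine sulfation motif derived from procholecystokinin, a myc epitope and a His6 tag. Downstream, an EMCV IRES links the puromycin N-acetyltransferase gene to the same transcript, so puromycin selection enriches for cells expressing the fusion. The catalogue lists the insert as 621 bp, whereas the annotated CTSD coding region spans about 1.2 kb, which agrees better with the difference between the stated backbone and total sizes. Several short annotated fragments (β-actin promoter, Mos, env, rop, bom) are probably backbone remnants or chance matches.

The sulfation tag allows the fusion to be modified by tyrosine sulfation, which takes place in the trans-Golgi network. This fits the associated study of membrane trafficking and mannose-6-phosphate receptor retrograde transport, while the myc and His6 tags permit detection and purification.
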