Features (pLannotate 1.2.2; 23 found; start..end, strand, type, name):
    309..512     +  promoter       CMV promoter: human cytomegalovirus (CMV) immediate early promoter
    513..688     +  LTR            5' LTR (truncated): truncated long terminal repeat from Moloney murine sarcoma virus
    810..1084    +  misc_feature   MESV Ψ (fragment): packaging signal of murine embryonic stem cell virus
   1151..1567    +  CDS            gag (truncated): truncated Moloney murine leukemia virus (MMLV) gag gene lacking the start codon
   1604..1907    +  enhancer       CMV enhancer: human cytomegalovirus immediate early enhancer
   1908..2111    +  promoter       CMV promoter: human cytomegalovirus (CMV) immediate early promoter
   2258..3493    +  CDS            CTSD: CATD_HUMAN - Also known as CPSD. Experimental evidence at protein level: Swiss-Prot protein existence level 1. Acid protease active in intracellular protein breakdown. Plays a role in APP processing following cleavage and activation by ADAM30 which leads to APP degradation (PubMed:27333034). Involved in the pathogenesis of several diseases such as breast cancer and possibly Alzheimer disease. From Homo sapiens (Human).
   3533..3549    +  CDS            3xMyc (fragment): 3 tandem Myc epitope tags
   3609..3629    -  promoter       chicken β-actin promoter (fragment): contains a 21-bp deletion relative to the standard chicken β-actin promoter
   3737..4199    +  misc_feature   IRES: internal ribosome entry site (IRES) of the encephalomyocarditis virus (EMCV)
   4232..4831    +  CDS            PuroR: puromycin N-acetyltransferase; pac from Streptomyces alboniger; confers resistance to puromycin
   4881..4946    +  CDS            dmpM (fragment): DMPM_STRAD - Protein inferred from homology: Swiss-Prot protein existence level 3. From Streptomyces alboniger.
   4959..5030    +  CDS            Mos (fragment): MOS_MOUSE - Experimental evidence at transcript level: Swiss-Prot protein existence level 2. From Mus musculus (Mouse).
   5063..5163    +  CDS            env (fragment): murine leukemia virus gPr80 envelope polyprotein precursor; env; proteolytically cleaved into gp70SU and p15TM subunits
   5205..5630    +  LTR            3' LTR (ΔU3): self-inactivating 3' long terminal repeat (LTR) from Moloney murine leukemia virus
   5699..5739    +  CDS            rop (fragment): Rop protein, which maintains plasmids at low copy number; rop
   5841..5879    +  misc_feature   bom (fragment): basis of mobility region from pBR322
   5896..6225    +  promoter       SV40 promoter: SV40 enhancer and early promoter
   6231..6332    +  misc_feature   bom (fragment): basis of mobility region from pBR322
   6518..7106    -  rep_origin     ori: high-copy-number ColE1/pMB1/pBR322/pUC origin of replication
   7277..8137    -  CDS            AmpR: β-lactamase; bla; confers resistance to ampicillin, carbenicillin, and related antibiotics
   8138..8242    -  promoter       AmpR promoter: bla
   8428..308     +  enhancer       CMV enhancer (across the origin): human cytomegalovirus immediate early enhancer
>Addgene plasmid #182644 | pQCXIP-cathepsinD-YMH | addgene full sequence | sequence record 358628 | Addgene NGS Result
TCCGCGTTACATAACTTACGGTAAATGGCCCGCCTGGCTGACCGCCCAACGACCCCCGCCCATTGACGTC
AATAATGACGTATGTTCCCATAGTAACGCCAATAGGGACTTTCCATTGACGTCAATGGGTGGAGTATTTA
CGGTAAACTGCCCACTTGGCAGTACATCAAGTGTATCATATGCCAAGTACGCCCCCTATTGACGTCAATG
ACGGTAAATGGCCCGCCTGGCATTATGCCCAGTACATGACCTTATGGGACTTTCCTACTTGGCAGTACAT
CTACGTATTAGTCATCGCTATTACCATGGTGATGCGGTTTTGGCAGTACATCAATGGGCGTGGATAGCGG
TTTGACTCACGGGGATTTCCAAGTCTCCACCCCATTGACGTCAATGGGAGTTTGTTTTGGCACCAAAATC
AACGGGACTTTCCAAAATGTCGTAACAACTCCGCCCCATTGACGCAAATGGGCGGTAGGCGTGTACGGTG
GGAGGTCTATATAAGCAGAGCTCAATAAAAGAGCCCACAACCCCTCACTCGGCGCGCCAGTCTTCCGATA
GACTGCGTCGCCCGGGTACCCGTATTCCCAATAAAGCCTCTTGCTGTTTGCATCCGAATCGTGGTCTCGC
TGTTCCTTGGGAGGGTCTCCTCTGAGTGATTGACTACCCACGACGGGGGTCTTTCATTTGGGGGCTCGTC
CGGGATTTGGAGACCCCTGCCCAGGGACCACCGACCCACCACCGGGAGGTAAGCTGGCCAGCAACTTATC
TGTGTCTGTCCGATTGTCTAGTGTCTATGTTTGATGTTATGCGCCTGCGTCTGTACTAGTTAGCTAACTA
GCTCTGTATCTGGCGGACCCGTGGTGGAACTGACGAGTTCTGAACACCCGGCCGCAACCCTGGGAGACGT
CCCAGGGACTTTGGGGGCCGTTTTTGTGGCCCGACCTGAGGAAGGGAGTCGATGTGGAATCCGACCCCGT
CAGGATATGTGGTTCTGGTAGGAGACGAGAACCTAAAACAGTTCCCGCCTCCGTCTGAATTTTTGCTTTC
GGTTTGGAACCGAAGCCGCGCGTCTTGTCTGCTGCAGCGCTGCAGCATCGTTCTGTGTTGTCTCTGTCTG
ACTGTGTTTCTGTATTTGTCTGAAAATTAGGGCCAGACTGTTACCACTCCCTTAAGTTTGACCTTAGGTC
ACTGGAAAGATGTCGAGCGGATCGCTCACAACCAGTCGGTAGATGTCAAGAAGAGACGTTGGGTTACCTT
CTGCTCTGCAGAATGGCCAACCTTTAACGTCGGATGGCCGCGAGACGGCACCTTTAACCGAGACCTCATC
ACCCAGGTTAAGATCAAGGTCTTTTCACCTGGCCCGCATGGACACCCAGACCAGGTCCCCTACATCGTGA
CCTGGGAAGCCTTGGCTTTTGACCCCCCTCCCTGGGTCAAGCCCTTTGTACACCCTAAGCCTCCGCCTCC
TCTTCCTCCATCCGCCCCGTCTCTCCCCCTTGAACCTCCTCGTTCGACCCCGCCTCGATCCTCCCTTTAT
CCAGCCCTCACTCCTTCTCTAGGCGCCGGAATTGAAGATCTGGGGGATCGATCCTCTAGAGTCCGTTACA
TAACTTACGGTAAATGGCCCGCCTGGCTGACCGCCCAACGACCCCCGCCCATTGACGTCAATAATGACGT
ATGTTCCCATAGTAACGCCAATAGGGACTTTCCATTGACGTCAATGGGTGGAGTATTTACGGTAAACTGC
CCACTTGGCAGTACATCAAGTGTATCATATGCCAAGTACGCCCCCTATTGACGTCAATGACGGTAAATGG
CCCGCCTGGCATTATGCCCAGTACATGACCTTATGGGACTTTCCTACTTGGCAGTACATCTACGTATTAG
TCATCGCTATTACCATGGTGATGCGGTTTTGGCAGTACATCAATGGGCGTGGATAGCGGTTTGACTCACG
GGGATTTCCAAGTCTCCACCCCATTGACGTCAATGGGAGTTTGTTTTGGCACCAAAATCAACGGGACTTT
CCAAAATGTCGTAACAACTCCGCCCCATTGACGCAAATGGGCGGTAGGCGTGTACGGTGGGAGGTCTATA
TAAGCAGAGCTCGTTTAGTGAACCGTCAGATCGCCTGGAGACGCCATCCACGCTGTTTTGACCTCCATAG
AAGACACCGGGACCGATCCAGCCTCCGCGGCCGGGAACGGTGCATTGGAACGGACCTGCAGGAATTGATC
CGCGGCCGCCCGCCACCATGCAGCCCTCCAGCCTTCTGCCGCTCGCCCTCTGCCTGCTGGCTGCACCCGC
CTCCGCGCTCGTCAGGATCCCGCTGCACAAGTTCACGTCCATCCGCCGGACCATGTCGGAGGTTGGGGGC
TCTGTGGAGGACCTGATTGCCAAAGGCCCCGTCTCAAAGTACTCCCAGGCGGTGCCAGCCGTGACCGAGG
GGCCCATTCCCGAGGTGCTCAAGAACTACATGGACGCCCAGTACTACGGGGAGATTGGCATCGGGACGCC
CCCCCAGTGCTTCACAGTCGTCTTCGACACGGGCTCCTCCAACCTGTGGGTCCCCTCCATCCACTGCAAA
CTGCTGGACATCGCTTGCTGGATCCACCACAAGTACAACAGCGACAAGTCCAGCACCTACGTGAAGAATG
GTACCTCGTTTGACATCCACTATGGCTCGGGCAGCCTCTCCGGGTACCTGAGCCAGGACACTGTGTCGGT
GCCCTGCCAGTCAGCGTCGTCAGCCTCTGCCCTGGGCGGTGTCAAAGTGGAGAGGCAGGTCTTTGGGGAG
GCCACCAAGCAGCCAGGCATCACCTTCATCGCAGCCAAGTTCGATGGCATCCTGGGCATGGCCTACCCCC
GCATCTCCGTCAACAACGTGCTGCCCGTCTTCGACAACCTGATGCAGCAGAAGCTGGTGGACCAGAACAT
CTTCTCCTTCTACCTGAGCAGGGACCCAGATGCGCAGCCTGGGGGTGAGCTGATGCTGGGTGGCACAGAC
TCCAAGTATTACAAGGGTTCTCTGTCCTACCTGAATGTCACCCGCAAGGCCTACTGGCAGGTCCACCTGG
ACCAGGTGGAGGTGGCCAGCGGGCTGACCCTGTGCAAGGAGGGCTGTGAGGCCATTGTGGACACAGGCAC
TTCCCTCATGGTGGGCCCGGTGGATGAGGTGCGCGAGCTGCAGAAGGCCATCGGGGCCGTGCCGCTGATT
CAGGGCGAGTACATGATCCCCTGTGAGAAGGTGTCCACCCTGCCCGCGATCACACTGAAGCTGGGAGGCA
AAGGCTACAAGCTGTCCCCAGAGGACTACACGCTCAAGGTGTCGCAGGCCGGGAAGACCCTCTGCCTGAG
CGGCTTCATGGGCATGGACATCCCGCCACCCAGCGGGCCACTCTGGATCCTGGGCGACGTCTTCATCGGC
CGCTACTACACTGTGTTTGACCGTGACAACAACAGGGTGGGCTTCGCCGAGGCTGCCCGCCTCATCGATA
TGGCAAGCGCAGAAGACTACGAATACCCAAGCGAACAGAAGCTCATCTCCGAAGAGGATCTCCACCATCA
TCACCACCATTGATAATTAATTAACGGATCCGGAATTCCGCCCCCCCCCCCCCCCCCCCTCTCCCTCCCC
CCCCCCTAACGTTACTGGCCGAAGCCGCTTGGAATAAGGCCGGTGTGCGTTTGTCTATATGTTATTTTCC
ACCATATTGCCGTCTTTTGGCAATGTGAGGGCCCGGAAACCTGGCCCTGTCTTCTTGACGAGCATTCCTA
GGGGTCTTTCCCCTCTCGCCAAAGGAATGCAAGGTCTGTTGAATGTCGTGAAGGAAGCAGTTCCTCTGGA
AGCTTCTTGAAGACAAACAACGTCTGTAGCGACCCTTTGCAGGCAGCGGAACCCCCCACCTGGCGACAGG
TGCCTCTGCGGCCAAAAGCCACGTGTATAAGATACACCTGCAAAGGCGGCACAACCCCAGTGCCACGTTG
TGAGTTGGATAGTTGTGGAAAGAGTCAAATGGCTCTCCTCAAGCGTATTCAACAAGGGGCTGAAGGATGC
CCAGAAGGTACCCCATTGTATGGGATCTGATCTGGGGCCTCGGTGCACATGCTTTACATGTGTTTAGTCG
AGGTTAAAAAAACGTCTAGGCCCCCCGAACCACGGGGACGTGGTTTTCCTTTGAAAAACACGATGATAAG
CTTGCCACAACCCACAAGGAGACGACCTTCCATGACCGAGTACAAGCCCACGGTGCGCCTCGCCACCCGC
GACGACGTCCCCCGGGCCGTACGCACCCTCGCCGCCGCGTTCGCCGACTACCCCGCCACGCGCCACACCG
TCGACCCGGACCGCCACATCGAGCGGGTCACCGAGCTGCAAGAACTCTTCCTCACGCGCGTCGGGCTCGA
CATCGGCAAGGTGTGGGTCGCGGACGACGGCGCCGCGGTGGCGGTCTGGACCACGCCGGAGAGCGTCGAA
GCGGGGGCGGTGTTCGCCGAGATCGGCCCGCGCATGGCCGAGTTGAGCGGTTCCCGGCTGGCCGCGCAGC
AACAGATGGAAGGCCTCCTGGCGCCGCACCGGCCCAAGGAGCCCGCGTGGTTCCTGGCCACCGTCGGCGT
CTCGCCCGACCACCAGGGCAAGGGTCTGGGCAGCGCCGTCGTGCTCCCCGGAGTGGAGGCGGCCGAGCGC
GCCGGGGTGCCCGCCTTCCTGGAGACCTCCGCGCCCCGCAACCTCCCCTTCTACGAGCGGCTCGGCTTCA
CCGTCACCGCCGACGTCGAGGTGCCCGAAGGACCGCGCACCTGGTGCATGACCCGCAAGCCCGGTGCCTG
ACGCCCGCCCCACGACCCGCAGCGCCCGACCGAAAGGAGCGCACGACCCCATGGCTCCGACCGAAGCCAC
CCGGGGCGGCCCCGCCGACCCCGCACCCGCCCCCGAGGCCCACCGACTCTAGTCGAGGGCTGCAGCGCTG
CAGAGGCCGAGTGCAGAACTGCTCCAAAGGGACCTCAAGGCTTTCCGAGGGACACTAGGCTGACTCCATC
GAGCCAGTGTAGAGATAAGCTTATCGATTAGTCCAATTTGTTAAAGACAGGATATCAGTGGTCCAGGCTC
TAGTTTTGACTCAACAATATCACCAGCTGAAGCCTATAGAGTACGAGCCATAGATAAAATAAAAGATTTT
ATTTAGTCTCCAGAAAAAGGGGGGAATGAAAGACCCCACCTGTAGGTTTGGCAAGCTAGCTTAAGTAACG
CCATTTTGCAAGGCATGGAAAAATACATAACTGAGAATAGAGAAGTTCAGATCAAGGTCAGGAACAGATG
GAACAGGGTCGACCCTAGAGAACCATCAGATGTTTCCAGGGTGCCCCAAGGACCTGAAATGACCCTGTGC
CTTATTTGAACTAACCAATCAGTTCGCTTCTCGCTTCTGTTCGCGCGCTTCTGCTCCCCGAGCTCAATAA
AAGAGCCCACAACCCCTCACTCGGGGCGCCAGTCCTCCGATTGACTGAGTCGCCCGGGTACCCGTGTATC
CAATAAACCCTCTTGCAGTTGCATCCGACTTGTGGTCTCGCTGTTCCTTGGGAGGGTCTCCTCTGAGTGA
TTGACTACCCGTCAGCGGGGGTCTTTCATTTGGGGGCTCGTCCGGGATCGGGAGACCCCTGCCCAGGGAC
CACCGACCCACCACCGGGAGGTAAGCTGGCTGCCTCGCGCGTTTCGGTGATGACGGTGAAAACCTCTGAC
ACATGCAGCTCCCGGAGACGGTCACAGCTTGTCTGTAAGCGGATGCCGGGAGCAGACAAGCCCGTCAGGG
CGCGTCAGCGGGTGTTGGCGGGTGTCGGGGCGCAGCCATGACCCAGTCACGTAGCGATAGCGGAGTGTAG
ATCCGGCTGTGGAATGTGTGTCAGTTAGGGTGTGGAAAGTCCCCAGGCTCCCCAGCAGGCAGAAGTATGC
AAAGCATGCATCTCAATTAGTCAGCAACCAGGTGTGGAAAGTCCCCAGGCTCCCCAGCAGGCAGAAGTAT
GCAAAGCATGCATCTCAATTAGTCAGCAACCATAGTCCCGCCCCTAACTCCGCCCATCCCGCCCCTAACT
CCGCCCAGTTCCGCCCATTCTCCGCCCCATGGCTGACTAATTTTTTTTATTTATGCAGAGGCCGAGGCCG
CCTCGGCCTCTGAGCTATTCCAGAAGTAGTGAGGAGGCTTTTTTGGAGGCCTAGGCTTTTGCAAAAAGCT
TACTGGCTTAACTATGCGGCATCAGAGCAGATTGTACTGAGAGTGCACCATATGCGGTGTGAAATACCGC
ACAGATGCGTAAGGAGAAAATACCGCATCAGGCGCTCTTCCGCTTCCTCGCTCACTGACTCGCTGCGCTC
GGTCGTTCGGCTGCGGCGAGCGGTATCAGCTCACTCAAAGGCGGTAATACGGTTATCCACAGAATCAGGG
GATAACGCAGGAAAGAACATGTGAGCAAAAGGCCAGCAAAAGGCCAGGAACCGTAAAAAGGCCGCGTTGC
TGGCGTTTTTCCATAGGCTCCGCCCCCCTGACGAGCATCACAAAAATCGACGCTCAAGTCAGAGGTGGCG
AAACCCGACAGGACTATAAAGATACCAGGCGTTTCCCCCTGGAAGCTCCCTCGTGCGCTCTCCTGTTCCG
ACCCTGCCGCTTACCGGATACCTGTCCGCCTTTCTCCCTTCGGGAAGCGTGGCGCTTTCTCATAGCTCAC
GCTGTAGGTATCTCAGTTCGGTGTAGGTCGTTCGCTCCAAGCTGGGCTGTGTGCACGAACCCCCCGTTCA
GCCCGACCGCTGCGCCTTATCCGGTAACTATCGTCTTGAGTCCAACCCGGTAAGACACGACTTATCGCCA
CTGGCAGCAGCCACTGGTAACAGGATTAGCAGAGCGAGGTATGTAGGCGGTGCTACAGAGTTCTTGAAGT
GGTGGCCTAACTACGGCTACACTAGAAGGACAGTATTTGGTATCTGCGCTCTGCTGAAGCCAGTTACCTT
CGGAAAAAGAGTTGGTAGCTCTTGATCCGGCAAACAAACCACCGCTGGTAGCGGTGGTTTTTTTGTTTGC
AAGCAGCAGATTACGCGCAGAAAAAAAGGATCTCAAGAAGATCCTTTGATCTTTTCTACGGGGTCTGACG
CTCAGTGGAACGAAAACTCACGTTAAGGGATTTTGGTCATGAGATTATCAAAAAGGATCTTCACCTAGAT
CCTTTTAAATTAAAAATGAAGTTTTAAATCAATCTAAAGTATATATGAGTAAACTTGGTCTGACAGTTAC
CAATGCTTAATCAGTGAGGCACCTATCTCAGCGATCTGTCTATTTCGTTCATCCATAGTTGCCTGACTCC
CCGTCGTGTAGATAACTACGATACGGGAGGGCTTACCATCTGGCCCCAGTGCTGCAATGATACCGCGAGA
CCCACGCTCACCGGCTCCAGATTTATCAGCAATAAACCAGCCAGCCGGAAGGGCCGAGCGCAGAAGTGGT
CCTGCAACTTTATCCGCCTCCATCCAGTCTATTAATTGTTGCCGGGAAGCTAGAGTAAGTAGTTCGCCAG
TTAATAGTTTGCGCAACGTTGTTGCCATTGCTGCAGGCATCGTGGTGTCACGCTCGTCGTTTGGTATGGC
TTCATTCAGCTCCGGTTCCCAACGATCAAGGCGAGTTACATGATCCCCCATGTTGTGCAAAAAAGCGGTT
AGCTCCTTCGGTCCTCCGATCGTTGTCAGAAGTAAGTTGGCCGCAGTGTTATCACTCATGGTTATGGCAG
CACTGCATAATTCTCTTACTGTCATGCCATCCGTAAGATGCTTTTCTGTGACTGGTGAGTACTCAACCAA
GTCATTCTGAGAATAGTGTATGCGGCGACCGAGTTGCTCTTGCCCGGCGTCAACACGGGATAATACCGCG
CCACATAGCAGAACTTTAAAAGTGCTCATCATTGGAAAACGTTCTTCGGGGCGAAAACTCTCAAGGATCT
TACCGCTGTTGAGATCCAGTTCGATGTAACCCACTCGTGCACCCAACTGATCTTCAGCATCTTTTACTTT
CACCAGCGTTTCTGGGTGAGCAAAAACAGGAAGGCAAAATGCCGCAAAAAAGGGAATAAGGGCGACACGG
AAATGTTGAATACTCATACTCTTCCTTTTTCAATATTATTGAAGCATTTATCAGGGTTATTGTCTCATGA
GCGGATACATATTTGAATGTATTTAGAAAAATAAACAAATAGGGGTTCCGCGCACATTTCCCCGAAAAGT
GCCACCTGACGTCTAAGAAACCATTATTATCATGACATTAACCTATAAAAATAGGCGTATCACGAGGCCC
TTTCGTCTTCAAGAATTAGCTTGGCCATTGCATACGTTGTATCCATATCATAATATGTACATTTATATTG
GCTCATGTCCAACATTACCGCCATGTTGACATTGATTATTGACTAGTTATTAATAGTAATCAATTACGGG
GTCATTAGTTCATAGCCCATATATGGAGT
